>Addgene plasmid #141034 | pENTR-R4-H1-BsmBI-L2 | addgene full sequence | sequence record 304878 | Addgene NGS Result
CACCGTTCACTGCCGTATAGGCAGTGAGACGATTAATGCGTCTCAGTTTTAGAGCTAGAAATAGCAAGTT
AAAATAAGGCTAGTCCGTTATCAACTTGAAAAAGTGGCACCGAGTCGGTGCGTTCACTGCCGTATAGGCA
GTTTTTTTAAGCTTCTAGACCCAGCTTTCTTGTACAAAGTTGGCATTATAAGAAAGCATTGCTTATCAAT
TTGTTGCAACGAACAGGTCACTATCAGTCAAAATAAAATCATTATTTGCCATCCAGCTGCAGCTCTGGCC
CGTGTCTCAAAATCTCTGATGTTACATTGCACAAGATAAAAATATATCATCATGAACAATAAAACTGTCT
GCTTACATAAACAGTAATACAAGGGGTGTTATGAGCCATATTCAACGGGAAACGTCGAGGCCGCGATTAA
ATTCCAACATGGATGCTGATTTATATGGGTATAAATGGGCTCGCGATAATGTCGGGCAATCAGGTGCGAC
AATCTATCGCTTGTATGGGAAGCCCGATGCGCCAGAGTTGTTTCTGAAACATGGCAAAGGTAGCGTTGCC
AATGATGTTACAGATGAGATGGTCAGACTAAACTGGCTGACGGAATTTATGCCTCTTCCGACCATCAAGC
ATTTTATCCGTACTCCTGGTGATGCATGGTTACTCACCACTGCGATCCCCGGAAAAACAGCATTCCAGGT
ATTAGAAGAATATCCTGATTCAGGTGAAAATATTGTTGATGCGCTGGCAGTGTTCCTGCGCCGGTTGCAT
TCGATTCCTGTTTGTAATTGTCCTTTTAACAGCGATCGCGTATTTCGTCTCGCTCAGGCGCAATCACGAA
TGAATAACGGTTTGGTTGATGCGAGTGATTTTGATGACGAGCGTAATGGCTGGCCTGTTGAACAAGTCTG
GAAAGAAATGCATAAACTTTTGCCATTCTCACCGGATTCAGTCGTCACTCATGGTGATTTCTCACTTGAT
AACCTTATTTTTGACGAGGGGAAATTAATAGGTTGTATTGATGTTGGACGAGTCGGAATCGCAGACCGAT
ACCAGGATCTTGCCATCCTATGGAACTGCCTCGGTGAGTTTTCTCCTTCATTACAGAAACGGCTTTTTCA
AAAATATGGTATTGATAATCCTGATATGAATAAATTGCAGTTTCATTTGATGCTCGATGAGTTTTTCTAA
TCAGAATTGGTTAATTGGTTGTAACATTATTCAGATTGGGCCCCGTTCCACTGAGCGTCAGACCCCGTAG
AAAAGATCAAAGGATCTTCTTGAGATCCTTTTTTTCTGCGCGTAATCTGCTGCTTGCAAACAAAAAAACC
ACCGCTACCAGCGGTGGTTTGTTTGCCGGATCAAGAGCTACCAACTCTTTTTCCGAAGGTAACTGGCTTC
AGCAGAGCGCAGATACCAAATACTGTTCTTCTAGTGTAGCCGTAGTTAGGCCACCACTTCAAGAACTCTG
TAGCACCGCCTACATACCTCGCTCTGCTAATCCTGTTACCAGTGGCTGCTGCCAGTGGCGATAAGTCGTG
TCTTACCGGGTTGGACTCAAGACGATAGTTACCGGATAAGGCGCAGCGGTCGGGCTGAACGGGGGGTTCG
TGCACACAGCCCAGCTTGGAGCGAACGACCTACACCGAACTGAGATACCTACAGCGTGAGCTATGAGAAA
GCGCCACGCTTCCCGAAGGGAGAAAGGCGGACAGGTATCCGGTAAGCGGCAGGGTCGGAACAGGAGAGCG
CACGAGGGAGCTTCCAGGGGGAAACGCCTGGTATCTTTATAGTCCTGTCGGGTTTCGCCACCTCTGACTT
GAGCGTCGATTTTTGTGATGCTCGTCAGGGGGGCGGAGCCTATGGAAAAACGCCAGCAACGCGGCCTTTT
TACGGTTCCTGGCCTTTTGCTGGCCTTTTGCTCACATGTTCTTTCCTGCGTTATCCCCTGATTCTGTGGA
TAACCGTATTACCGTATACACAGCCAGTCTGCAGGTCGACCATAGTGACTGGATATGTTGTGTTTTACAG
TATTATGTAGTCTGTTTTTTATGCAAAATCTAATTTAATATATTGATATTTATATCATTTTACGTTTCTC
GTTCAACTTTTCTATACAAAGTTGATAGCTTGATATCAATACTCTGAATTCGAACGCTGACGTCATCAAC
CCGCTCCAAGGAATCGCGGGCCCAGTGTCACTAGGCGGGAACACCCAGCGCGCGTGCGCCCTGGCAGGAA
GATGGCTGTGAGGGACAGGGGAGTGGCGCCCTGCAATATTTGCATGTCGCTATGTGTTCTGGGAAATCAC
CATAAACGTGAAATGTCTTTGGATTTGGGAATCTTATAAGTTCTGTATGAGGACCACAGAT
Features (pLannotate 1.2.2; 7 found; start..end, strand, type, name):
     46..121     +  misc_RNA       gRNA scaffold: guide RNA scaffold for the Streptococcus pyogenes CRISPR/Cas9 system
    159..258     -  protein_bind   attL2: mutant version of attL; recombination site for the Gateway® LR reaction LR Clonase™
    381..1190    +  CDS            KanR: aminoglycoside phosphotransferase; aph(3')-Ia; confers resistance to kanamycin in bacteria or G418 (Geneticin®) in eukaryotes
   1280..1868    +  rep_origin     ori: high-copy-number ColE1/pMB1/pBR322/pUC origin of replication
   2001..2120    -  protein_bind   attR1: mutant version of attR; recombination site for the Gateway® LR reaction LR Clonase™
   2104..2124    -  protein_bind   attB4: mutant version of attB; core recombination site for the Gateway® BP reaction BP Clonase™
   2152..2361    +  promoter       H1 promoter: human H1 RNA promoter
