[The description below was written by a language model from this plasmid's Addgene catalogue record and pLannotate feature annotations shown in this document.]
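Description:
pENTR-R4-H1-BsmBI-L2 is a small (about 2.4 kb) MultiSite Gateway entry clone built on a pDONR-derived backbone and catalogued as an empty mammalian-expression backbone. It is propagated in E. coli from a high-copy ColE1/pUC-type origin and selected with kanamycin through an aminoglycoside phosphotransferase (KanR) gene. No other selectable marker or mammalian replication element is annotated, consistent with its role as a donor module rather than a final expression vector.

The functional cassette lies between the two Gateway recombination sites. As the name indicates, these are an attR4-type site and attL2. The automated annotation labels the upstream site as attR1 with an overlapping attB4 core, which most likely reflects the software matching an attR4 site to its closest relatives. Within these sites, the human H1 RNA promoter, a compact RNA polymerase III promoter suited to driving short non-coding RNAs, sits immediately upstream of the Streptococcus pyogenes Cas9 guide RNA scaffold. The circular map places the promoter end and the scaffold start only a few dozen bases apart, and the name implies that this gap carries BsmBI sites. BsmBI is a type IIS enzyme, so such sites would presumably allow annealed oligonucleotides encoding a chosen spacer to be ligated in, although these sites are not annotated in the feature table. No guide sequence or other insert is recorded.

Once a spacer is cloned, the H1-sgRNA unit can be moved by an LR reaction, alongside other compatible entry clones, into a destination vector. The associated work describes a MultiSite Gateway toolbox for knock-in gene targeting, and this plasmid appears to supply its customisable guide RNA expression module.
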