Addgene plasmid #141034: pENTR-R4-H1-BsmBI-L2
Purpose: (Empty Backbone) Mutisite Gateway mediated vector construction
Depositing lab: Hideyuki Okano. Depositing organization: Keio University. Publication: A versatile toolbox for knock-in gene targeting based on the Multisite Gateway technology. Yoshimatsu S, Sone T, Nakajima M, Sato T, Okochi R, Ishikawa M, Nakamura M, Sasaki E, Shiozawa S, Okano H. PLoS One. 2019 Aug 27;14(8):e0221164. doi: 10.1371/journal.pone.0221164. eCollection 2019. PubMed 31454364.
Backbone
  Vector backbone: pDONR
  Backbone manufacturer: Thermo Fisher Scientific
  Vector type: Mammalian Expression
Growth in bacteria
  Bacterial resistance: Kanamycin, 50 μg/mL
  Growth temperature: 37°C
  Growth strain: DH5alpha
  Copy number: High Copy
Gene/Insert
  Gene/Insert name: None
Terms and licenses: Academic/Nonprofit Terms; Industry Terms: Not Available to Industry
How to cite: pENTR-R4-H1-BsmBI-L2 was a gift from Hideyuki Okano (Addgene plasmid # 141034 ; http://n2t.net/addgene:141034 ; RRID:Addgene_141034)
